>Addgene plasmid #144385 | TFORF2116 | addgene full sequence | sequence record 404273 | Addgene NGS Result
TTAATGTAGTCTTATGCAATACTCTTGTAGTCTTGCAACATGGTAACGATGAGTTAGCAACATGCCTTAC
AAGGAGAGAAAAAGCACCGTGCATGCCGATTGGTGGAAGTAAGGTGGTACGATCGTGCCTTATTAGGAAG
GCAACAGACGGGTCTGACATGGATTGGACGAACCACTGAATTGCCGCATTGCAGAGATATTGTATTTAAG
TGCCTAGCTCGATACATAAACGGGTCTCTCTGGTTAGACCAGATCTGAGCCTGGGAGCTCTCTGGCTAAC
TAGGGAACCCACTGCTTAAGCCTCAATAAAGCTTGCCTTGAGTGCTTCAAGTAGTGTGTGCCCGTCTGTT
GTGTGACTCTGGTAACTAGAGATCCCTCAGACCCTTTTAGTCAGTGTGGAAAATCTCTAGCAGTGGCGCC
CGAACAGGGACTTGAAAGCGAAAGGGAAACCAGAGGAGCTCTCTCGACGCAGGACTCGGCTTGCTGAAGC
GCGCACGGCAAGAGGCGAGGGGCGGCGACTGGTGAGTACGCCAAAAATTTTGACTAGCGGAGGCTAGAAG
GAGAGAGATGGGTGCGAGAGCGTCAGTATTAAGCGGGGGAGAATTAGATCGCGATGGGAAAAAATTCGGT
TAAGGCCAGGGGGAAAGAAAAAATATAAATTAAAACATATAGTATGGGCAAGCAGGGAGCTAGAACGATT
CGCAGTTAATCCTGGCCTGTTAGAAACATCAGAAGGCTGTAGACAAATACTGGGACAGCTACAACCATCC
CTTCAGACAGGATCAGAAGAACTTAGATCATTATATAATACAGTAGCAACCCTCTATTGTGTGCATCAAA
GGATAGAGATAAAAGACACCAAGGAAGCTTTAGACAAGATAGAGGAAGAGCAAAACAAAAGTAAGACCAC
CGCACAGCAAGCGGCCGCTGATCTTCAGACCTGGAGGAGGAGATATGAGGGACAATTGGAGAAGTGAATT
ATATAAATATAAAGTAGTAAAAATTGAACCATTAGGAGTAGCACCCACCAAGGCAAAGAGAAGAGTGGTG
CAGAGAGAAAAAAGAGCAGTGGGAATAGGAGCTTTGTTCCTTGGGTTCTTGGGAGCAGCAGGAAGCACTA
TGGGCGCAGCGTCAATGACGCTGACGGTACAGGCCAGACAATTATTGTCTGGTATAGTGCAGCAGCAGAA
CAATTTGCTGAGGGCTATTGAGGCGCAACAGCATCTGTTGCAACTCACAGTCTGGGGCATCAAGCAGCTC
CAGGCAAGAATCCTGGCTGTGGAAAGATACCTAAAGGATCAACAGCTCCTGGGGATTTGGGGTTGCTCTG
GAAAACTCATTTGCACCACTGCTGTGCCTTGGAATGCTAGTTGGAGTAATAAATCTCTGGAACAGATTTG
GAATCACACGACCTGGATGGAGTGGGACAGAGAAATTAACAATTACACAAGCTTAATACACTCCTTAATT
GAAGAATCGCAAAACCAGCAAGAAAAGAATGAACAAGAATTATTGGAATTAGATAAATGGGCAAGTTTGT
GGAATTGGTTTAACATAACAAATTGGCTGTGGTATATAAAATTATTCATAATGATAGTAGGAGGCTTGGT
AGGTTTAAGAATAGTTTTTGCTGTACTTTCTATAGTGAATAGAGTTAGGCAGGGATATTCACCATTATCG
TTTCAGACCCACCTCCCAACCCCGAGGGGACCCATGCATTGCATCTCAATTAGTCAGCAACCAGGTGTGG
AAAGTCCCCAGGCTCCCCAGCAGGCAGAAGTATGCAAAGCATGCGTCTCAATTAGTCAGCAACCATAGTC
CCGCCCCTAACTCCGCCCATCCCGCCCCTAACTCCGCCCAGTTCCGCCCATTCTCCGCCCCATGGCTGAC
TAATTTTTTTTATTTATGCAGAGGCCGAGGCCGCCTCGGCCTCTGAGCTATTCCAGAAGTAGTGAGGAGG
CTTTTTTGGAGGCCTAGGCTTTTGCAAAAAGCTTTCTAGAGGTACCACCGGAGCTTACCATGACCGAGTA
CAAGCCCACGGTGCGCCTCGCCACCCGCGACGACGTCCCCAGGGCCGTACGCACCCTCGCCGCCGCGTTC
GCCGACTACCCCGCCACGCGCCACACCGTCGATCCGGACCGCCACATCGAGCGGGTCACCGAGCTGCAAG
AACTCTTCCTCACGCGCGTCGGGCTCGACATCGGCAAGGTGTGGGTCGCGGACGACGGCGCCGCCGTGGC
GGTCTGGACCACGCCGGAGAGCGTCGAAGCGGGGGCGGTGTTCGCCGAGATCGGCCCGCGCATGGCCGAG
TTGAGCGGTTCCCGGCTGGCCGCGCAGCAACAGATGGAAGGCCTCCTGGCGCCGCACCGGCCCAAGGAGC
CCGCGTGGTTCCTGGCCACCGTCGGCGTCTCGCCCGACCACCAGGGCAAGGGTCTGGGCAGCGCCGTCGT
GCTCCCCGGAGTGGAGGCGGCCGAGCGCGCCGGGGTGCCCGCCTTCCTGGAGACCTCCGCGCCCCGCAAC
CTCCCCTTCTACGAGCGGCTCGGCTTCACCGTCACCGCCGACGTCGAGGTGCCCGAAGGACCGCGCACCT
GGTGCATGACCCGCAAGCCCGGTGCCAGTTAACGAATTCTAGATCTTGAGACAAATGGCAGTATTCATCC
ACAATTTTAAAAGAAAAGGGGGGATTGGGGGGTACAGTGCAGGGGAAAGAATAGTAGACATAATAGCAAC
AGACATACAAACTAAAGAATTACAAAAACAAATTACAAAAATTCAAAATTTTCGGGTTTATTACAGGGAC
AGCAGAGATCCACTTTGGCGCCGGCTCGAGGCCTGCAGGTGCAAAGATGGATAAAGTTTTAAACAGAGAG
GAATCTTTGCAGCTAATGGACCTTCTAGGTCTTGAAAGGAGTGGGAATTGGCTCCGGTGCCCGTCAGTGG
GCAGAGCGCACATCGCCCACAGTCCCCGAGAAGTTGGGGGGAGGGGTCGGCAATTGAACCGGTGCCTAGA
GAAGGTGGCGCGGGGTAAACTGGGAAAGTGATGTCGTGTACTGGCTCCGCCTTTTTCCCGAGGGTGGGGG
AGAACCGTATATAAGTGCAGTAGTCGCCGTGAACGTTCTTTTTCGCAACGGGTTTGCCGCCAGAACACAG
GTAAGTGCCGTGTGTGGTTCCCGCGGGCCTGGCCTCTTTACGGGTTATGGCCCTTGCGTGCCTTGAATTA
CTTCCACCTGGCTGCAGTACGTGATTCTTGATCCCGAGCTTCGGGTTGGAAGTGGGTGGGAGAGTTCGAG
GCCTTGCGCTTAAGGAGCCCCTTCGCCTCGTGCTTGAGTTGAGGCCTGGCCTGGGCGCTGGGGCCGCCGC
GTGCGAATCTGGTGGCACCTTCGCGCCTGTCTCGCTGCTTTCGATAAGTCTCTAGCCATTTAAAATTTTT
GATGACCTGCTGCGACGCTTTTTTTCTGGCAAGATAGTCTTGTAAATGCGGGCCAAGATCTGCACACTGG
TATTTCGGTTTTTGGGGCCGCGGGCGGCGACGGGGCCCGTGCGTCCCAGCGCACATGTTCGGCGAGGCGG
GGCCTGCGAGCGCGGCCACCGAGAATCGGACGGGGGTAGTCTCAAGCTGGCCGGCCTGCTCTGGTGCCTG
GCCTCGCGCCGCCGTGTATCGCCCCGCCCTGGGCGGCAAGGCTGGCCCGGTCGGCACCAGTTGCGTGAGC
GGAAAGATGGCCGCTTCCCGGCCCTGCTGCAGGGAGCTCAAAATGGAGGACGCGGCGCTCGGGAGAGCGG
GCGGGTGAGTCACCCACACAAAGGAAAAGGGCCTTTCCGTCCTCAGCCGTCGCTTCATGTGACTCCACGG
AGTACCGGGCGCCGTCCAGGCACCTCGATTAGTTCTCGAGCTTTTGGAGTACGTCGTCTTTAGGTTGGGG
GGAGGGGTTTTATGCGATGGAGTTTCCCCACACTGAGTGGGTGGAGACTGAAGTTAGGCCAGCTTGGCAC
TTGATGTAATTCTCCTTGGAATTTGCCCTTTTTGAGTTTGGATCTTGGTTCATTCTCAAGCCTCAGACAG
TGGTTCAAAGTTTTTTTCTTCCATTTCAGGTGTCGTGAGGCTAGCACCGCCACCATGGTTTTGGATGACC
TTCCAAACTTAGAAGACATCTATACTTCCTTGTGTTCATCAACAATGGAAGACTCAGAGATGGATTTTGA
CTCTGGACTAGAAGATGATGACACAAAAAGTGATAGTATTTTGGAGGATTCCACAATTTTTGTGGCCTTC
AAAGGAAATATAGATGATAAAGACTTCAAATGGAAATTAGATGCAATATTGAAAAACGTGCCCAATTTGT
TACACATGGAGTCCAGCAAGCTAAAAGTACAGAAGGTGGAGCCCTGGAACAGCGTGCGTGTGACATTCAA
CATCCCCCGGGAAGCAGCGGAGCGGCTACGGATCCTTGCTCAGAGCAACAACCAGCAGCTTCGGGATTTA
GGGATTCTCTCCGTTCAGATTGAAGGGGAAGGTGCTATTAACCTGGCTTTGGCTCAGAACCGAAGCCAAG
ATGTGAGAATGAATGGACCCATGGGAGCTGGAAATTCAGTTAGGATGGAGGCGGGATTTCCTATGGCAAG
TGGTCCAGGAATAATAAGGATGAACAACCCTGCCACTGTTATGATACCCCCGGGTGGAAATGTGTCATCT
TCCATGATGGCACCAGGCCCCAATCCAGAGCTGCAGCCCAGGACTCCTCGCCCTGCTTCTCAGTCAGATG
CAATGGATCCACTCCTCTCTGGGCTCCATATACAGCAGCAAAGTCATCCCTCAGGATCTTTAGCTCCCCC
ACATCACCCAATGCAGCCTGTCTCTGTGAACAGACAAATGAACCCAGCTAATTTTCCCCAGCTGCAGCAG
CAGCAGCAACAACAACAACAGCAGCAGCAGCAGCAGCAGCAGCAACAACAGCAACAGCAGCAACAACAGT
TGCAGGCAAGACCCCCACAGCAACATCAGCAGCAACAGCCACAGGGAATTCGACCCCAGTTTACTGCCCC
AACTCAGGTGCCTGTTCCTCCAGGCTGGAACCAGCTGCCTTCTGGAGCCCTTCAACCTCCTCCAGCCCAG
GGTTCTCTGGGCACAATGACTGCAAACCAAGGGTGGAAGAAGGCTCCCTTGCCCGGCCCAATGCAACAGC
AACTCCAGGCAAGACCATCCTTAGCCACGGTACAGACGCCTTCCCACCCTCCCCCTCCATATCCCTTTGG
CAGCCAGCAAGCCTCACAAGCCCACACAAACTTTCCTCAGATGAGCAACCCAGGCCAGTTCACAGCTCCT
CAGATGAAGAGTTTGCAGGGAGGGCCCTCTAGGGTCCCAACTCCCTTGCAGCAGCCCCACCTCACCAACA
AGTCTCCTGCCTCCTCACCCTCCTCCTTCCAGCAGGGATCCCCTGCATCCTCCCCAACGGTTAACCAAAC
TCAGCAGCAGATGGGACCAAGGCCACCTCAAAATAACCCACTTCCCCAGGGATTTCAGCAGCCTGTCAGC
TCTCCGGGTCGGAATCCTATGGTTCAACAGGGAAATGTGCCACCTAACTTCATGGTGATGCAGCAGCAAC
CACCAAACCAGGGGCCACAGAGTTTACATCCAGGCCTAGGAGGAATGCCTAAACGCCTCCCACCTGGCTT
CTCAGCAGGACAGGCCAATCCGAACTTTATGCAAGGTCAGGTGCCTTCGACCACAGCAACCACCCCTGGG
AATTCAGGAGCCCCTCAGCTGCAAGCAAATCAAAATGTCCAGCATGCAGGTGGTCAAGGAGCTGGTCCTC
CTCAAAACCAGATGCAGGTGTCCCACGGGCCGCCAAATATGATGCAGCCCAGCCTCATGGGAATTCATGG
CAACATGAACAATCAGCAGGCTGGTACTTCTGGGGTTCCTCAAGTGAACCTCAGCAACATGCAAGGCCAG
CCCCAGCAGGGCCCACCATCTCAGCTGATGGGCATGCACCAGCAAATCGTGCCCTCCCAGGGCCAGATGG
TCCAGCAACAAGGAACCTTGAACCCTCAGAACCCTATGATCCTTTCAAGGGCCCAGCTTATGCCACAGGG
CCAGATGATGGTGAACCCCCCGAGCCAAAATCTTGGGCCCTCGCCCCAAAGGATGACCCCACCCAAGCAG
ATGCTTTCCCAGCAGGGCCCACAAATGATGGCGCCACATAACCAGATGATGGGGCCTCAGGGGCAGGTTT
TGCTCCAACAGAACCCAATGATAGAGCAGATTATGACCAATCAAATGCAGGGGAATAAGCAGCAGTTTAA
CACTCAGAACCAGTCCAATGTCATGCCGGGACCAGCCCAGATAATGAGGGGACCAACTCCAAACATGCAA
GGAAATATGGTGCAGTTTACGGGACAGATGTCAGGACAGATGCTGCCCCAGCAAGGGCCTGTGAACAACA
GTCCATCTCAGGTTATGGGCATTCAGGGACAGGTCCTGCGGCCACCAGGGCCCAGCCCACACATGGCCCA
GCAGCATGGTGATCCTGCTACTACAGCAAATAACGATGTCAGTTTATCTCAGATGATGCCTGATGTTAGC
ATTCAACAAACCAACATGGTCCCCCCTCATGTGCAGGCCATGCAGGGAAACAGTGCCTCGGGAAACCACT
TCTCAGGCCATGGGATGTCTTTCAATGCACCTTTCAGTGGAGCTCCCAATGGAAATCAGATGTCCTGTGG
TCAAAATCCAGGCTTCCCAGTCAATAAGGATGTCACGCTAACGAGCCCATTGTTGGTCAACTTATTGCAG
AGTGACATATCTGCAGGCCATTTTGGGGTAAACAATAAGCAAAATAATACCAACGCAAATAAACCGAAGA
AGAAGAAACCCCCTCGGAAGAAGAAAAATAGTCAGCAAGATCTAAACACCCCAGATACTCGCCCAGCTGG
TCTGGAAGAGGCTGATCAGCCACCGTTGCCTGGAGAACAAGGAATTAACTTGGATAACTCAGGCCCTAAA
CTGCCAGAATTTTCAAACCGGCCACCAGGTTATCCTTCTCAACCAGTTGAACAGAGGCCACTTCAGCAGA
TGCCTCCTCAACTCATGCAGCATGTGGCACCCCCACCACAGCCACCACAGCAGCAGCCACAGCCACAACT
GCCTCAGCAGCAGCAGCCACCACCTCCCAGTCAGCCACAGTCTCAGCAGCAGCAGCAGCAGCAGCAACAA
ATGATGATGATGCTCATGATGCAGCAGGATCCCAAATCAGTTAGGCTTCCAGTCTCTCAAAATGTCCATC
CTCCAAGGGGCCCCCTGAACCCCGACTCCCAGAGAATGCCCATGCAACAGAGTGGCAGTGTGCCTGTCAT
GGTCAGTCTGCAAGGACCTGCCTCCGTGCCACCATCACCTGATAAACAAAGAATGCCAATGCCTGTGAAT
ACTCCCTTGGGAAGCAATTCAAGGAAAATGGTCTATCAGGAGAGCCCGCAGAATCCTTCCAGCTCGCCAC
TGGCGGAGATGGCCTCACTCCCTGAAGCAAGTGGCAGTGAAGCACCATCTGTCCCAGGAGGCCCAAACAA
CATGCCTTCACATGTAGTACTTCCCCAGAATCAGTTAATGATGACAGGGCCAAAACCTGGACCATCGCCC
CTTTCAGCAACTCAAGGTGCAACTCCCCAGCAACCCCCTGTAAATTCCCTGCCCAGCTCTCACGGCCACC
ACTTCCCAAATGTGGCTGCGCCAACCCAGACATCTAGGCCCAAAACACCAAACAGAGCCAGCCCCAGACC
CTATTATCCTCAGACACCCAACAACCGCCCTCCCAGCACAGAACCTTCAGAAATCAGTCTGTCACCAGAA
AGACTCAATGCCTCCATAGCAGGACTCTTCCCTCCACAGATTAATATTCCTTTACCTCCTAGGCCAAATT
TAAACAGGGGCTTTGATCAACAAGGCCTAAATCCAACAACTTTGAAGGCCATCGGGCAAGCACCTTCAAA
TCTTACCATGAATCCTTCCAATTTTGCTACCCCACAAACTCACAAATTAGATTCTGTGGTAGTGAATTCT
GGAAAGCAGTCTAATTCTGGAGCAACAAAACGGGCAAGTCCAAGCAACAGTCGCAGGTCTAGTCCTGGGT
CCAGTAGGAAAACCACTCCAAGCCCTGGGAGGCAAAATTCAAAAGCCCCTAAACTTACTCTGGCCTCTCA
GACAAATGCAGCCCTATTGCAGAATGTGGAGTTGCCGAGAAATGTATTGGTCAGTCCCACTCCTCTGGCC
AATCCCCCTGTACCTGGGAGCTTTCCTAACAACAGTGGGCTGAATCCTCAGAATTCTACTGTGTCTGTGG
CTGCAGTTGGGGGTGTTGTTGAGGATAACAAGGAGAGCTTGAATGTGCCTCAGGACAGTGATTGCCAGAA
TTCCCAGAGTAGGAAGGAACAGGTAAACATTGAACTAAAAGCAGTCCCTGCCCAAGAAGTTAAAATGGTT
GTCCCTGAAGATCAGTCCAAAAAGGATGGGCAGCCTTCGGATCCTAACAAACTTCCCAGTGTCGAAGAGA
ACAAAAATTTGGTGTCTCCTGCTATGAGGGAAGCACCAACATCGTTAAGTCAACTTCTTGACAACTCTGG
AGCTCCCAATGTGACAATTAAACCCCCTGGGCTTACAGATCTGGAAGTAACACCTCCAGTAGTTTCTGGG
GAGGACCTCAAAAAAGCATCTGTCATTCCCACACTGCAGGATCTGTCTTCTTCTAAAGAACCTTCTAATT
CCCTAAACTTACCTCACAGTAATGAGCTGTGTTCATCCCTTGTGCATCCCGAATTGAGTGAGGTCAGTTC
TAACGTTGCACCAAGCATCCCTCCAGTAATGTCAAGACCTGTTAGCTCTTCCTCCATTTCCACTCCCTTG
CCCCCAAATCAAATAACTGTATTTGTCACTTCCAATCCCATCACAACTTCAGCTAACACATCAGCAGCTT
TGCCAACTCACTTGCAGTCTGCATTGATGTCAACAGTTGTCACAATGCCCAATGCGGGTAGCAAGGTTAT
GGTTTCTGAGGGACAGTCAGCTGCTCAGTCTAATGCCCGGCCTCAGTTCATTACACCTGTCTTTATCAAT
TCATCCTCAATAATTCAGGTTATGAAAGGATCACAGCCAAGCACAATTCCTGCAGCCCCACTGACAACCA
ACTCTGGCCTGATGCCTCCCTCTGTTGCAGTTGTTGGCCCTTTACACATACCTCAGAACATAAAATTTTC
TTCTGCTCCTGTACCGCCTAATGCCCTCTCCAGTAGTCCTGCTCCAAACATCCAGACAGGTCGACCTTTG
GTCCTTAGCTCACGAGCCACCCCTGTTCAGCTTCCTTCCCCTCCTTGTACGTCTTCTCCAGTTGTCCCTT
CTCATCCCCCTGTGCAGCAAGTGAAAGAATTGAATCCAGATGAGGCTAGCCCTCAGGTGAACACCTCAGC
AGATCAGAACACTCTTCCCTCTTCACAGTCAACCACAATGGTTTCTCCCCTTTTGACCAATAGTCCAGGG
TCCTCTGGCAACCGGCGAAGCCCAGTCTCGTCTAGTAAGGGCAAAGGAAAAGTGGACAAAATTGGCCAAA
TTTTGTTGACCAAGGCATGTAAGAAAGTTACAGGCTCTCTTGAGAAAGGGGAAGAACAATATGGTGCAGA
TGGAGAGACTGAAGGCCAAGGGCTAGACACCACAGCTCCGGGGCTCATGGGAACAGAGCAGTTATCCACA
GAGCTGGACAGTAAAACCCCAACGCCCCCAGCACCCACTCTGCTAAAAATGACCTCTAGCCCTGTGGGCC
CGGGCACTGCCTCAGCAGGACCCAGCTTACCTGGCGGTGCTCTCCCCACCAGTGTACGCTCGATAGTAAC
CACTCTGGTACCCTCCGAGCTCATCTCCGCCGTACCGACCACAAAAAGCAATCATGGTGGCATAGCATCT
GAGTCACTTGCGGGTGGCCTAGTGGAGGAGAAGGTGGGATCCCATCCAGAACTTCTACCCAGCATAGCCC
CGTCGCAGAATTTAGTCTCAAAGGAAACTTCAACCACAGCACTGCAGGCCTCTGTTGCCAGACCAGAGCT
GGAGGTAAATGCTGCCATAGTCTCTGGACAAAGCAGTGAGCCCAAAGAGATAGTTGAAAAGTCCAAAATC
CCAGGCCGAAGAAACTCCCGAACTGAAGAGCCAACTGTGGCCTCTGAAAGTGTGGAAAATGGACATCGTA
AACGATCTTCTCGACCTGCTTCAGCCTCCAGCTCTACTAAAGACATAACCAGTGCGGTGCAATCCAAGCG
AAGAAAATCCAAGTAGTAATGAACTAGTCCGTAACTTGAAAGTATTTCGATTTCTTGGCTTTATATATCT
TGTGGAAAGGACGACGCAGTAGAGTTAAAGCCTACAGCACGCGTTAAGTCGACAATCAACCTCTGGATTA
CAAAATTTGTGAAAGATTGACTGGTATTCTTAACTATGTTGCTCCTTTTACGCTATGTGGATACGCTGCT
TTAATGCCTTTGTATCATGCTATTGCTTCCCGTATGGCTTTCATTTTCTCCTCCTTGTATAAATCCTGGT
TGCTGTCTCTTTATGAGGAGTTGTGGCCCGTTGTCAGGCAACGTGGCGTGGTGTGCACTGTGTTTGCTGA
CGCAACCCCCACTGGTTGGGGCATTGCCACCACCTGTCAGCTCCTTTCCGGGACTTTCGCTTTCCCCCTC
CCTATTGCCACGGCGGAACTCATCGCCGCCTGCCTTGCCCGCTGCTGGACAGGGGCTCGGCTGTTGGGCA
CTGACAATTCCGTGGTGTTGTCGGGGAAATCATCGTCCTTTCCTTGGCTGCTCGCCTGTGTTGCCACCTG
GATTCTGCGCGGGACGTCCTTCTGCTACGTCCCTTCGGCCCTCAATCCAGCGGACCTTCCTTCCCGCGGC
CTGCTGCCGGCTCTGCGGCCTCTTCCGCGTCTTCGCCTTCGCCCTCAGACGAGTCGGATCTCCCTTTGGG
CCGCCTCCCCGCGTCGACTTTAAGACCAATGACTTACAAGGCAGCTGTAGATCTTAGCCACTTTTTAAAA
GAAAAGGGGGGACTGGAAGGGCTAATTCACTCCCAACGAAGACAAGATCTGCTTTTTGCTTGTACTGGGT
CTCTCTGGTTAGACCAGATCTGAGCCTGGGAGCTCTCTGGCTAACTAGGGAACCCACTGCTTAAGCCTCA
ATAAAGCTTGCCTTGAGTGCTTCAAGTAGTGTGTGCCCGTCTGTTGTGTGACTCTGGTAACTAGAGATCC
CTCAGACCCTTTTAGTCAGTGTGGAAAATCTCTAGCAGTACGTATAGTAGTTCATGTCATCTTATTATTC
AGTATTTATAACTTGCAAAGAAATGAATATCAGAGAGTGAGAGGAACTTGTTTATTGCAGCTTATAATGG
TTACAAATAAAGCAATAGCATCACAAATTTCACAAATAAAGCATTTTTTTCACTGCATTCTAGTTGTGGT
TTGTCCAAACTCATCAATGTATCTTATCATGTCTGGCTCTAGCTATCCCGCCCCTAACTCCGCCCATCCC
GCCCCTAACTCCGCCCAGTTCCGCCCATTCTCCGCCCCATGGCTGACTAATTTTTTTTATTTATGCAGAG
GCCGAGGCCGCCTCGGCCTCTGAGCTATTCCAGAAGTAGTGAGGAGGCTTTTTTGGAGGCCTAGGGACGT
ACCCAATTCGCCCTATAGTGAGTCGTATTACGCGCGCTCACTGGCCGTCGTTTTACAACGTCGTGACTGG
GAAAACCCTGGCGTTACCCAACTTAATCGCCTTGCAGCACATCCCCCTTTCGCCAGCTGGCGTAATAGCG
AAGAGGCCCGCACCGATCGCCCTTCCCAACAGTTGCGCAGCCTGAATGGCGAATGGG
[124 nt withheld, positions 11888-12011]
C
[91 nt withheld, positions 12013-12103]
A
[49 nt withheld, positions 12105-12153]
CCTTTGACGTTGGAGTCCACGTTCTTT
[37 nt withheld, positions 12181-12217]
ACCCTATCTCGGTCTATTCTTTTGATTTATAAGGGATTTTGCCGATTTCGGCCTATTGGTTAAAAAATGA
GCTGATTTAACAAAAATTTAACGCGAATTTTAACAAAATATTAACGCTTACAATTTAGGTGGCACTTTTC
GGGGAAATGTGCGCGGAACCCCTATTTGTTTATTTTTCTAAATACATTCAAATATGTATCCGCTCATGAG
ACAATAACCCTGATAAATGCTTCAATAATATTGAAAAAGGAAGAGTATGAGTATTCAACATTTCCGTGTC
GCCCTTATTCCCTTTTTTGCGGCATTTTGCCTTCCTGTTTTTGCTCACCCAGAAACGCTGGTGAAAGTAA
AAGATGCTGAAGATCAGTTGGGTGCACGAGTGGGTTACATCGAACTGGATCTCAACAGCGGTAAGATCCT
TGAGAGTTTTCGCCCCGAAGAACGTTTTCCAATGATGAGCACTTTTAAAGTTCTGCTATGTGGCGCGGTA
TTATCCCGTATTGACGCCGGGCAAGAGCAACTCGGTCGCCGCATACACTATTCTCAGAATGACTTGGTTG
AGTACTCACCAGTCACAGAAAAGCATCTTACGGATGGCATGACAGTAAGAGAATTATGCAGTGCTGCCAT
AACCATGAGTGATAACACTGCGGCCAACTTACTTCTGACAACGATCGGAGGACCGAAGGAGCTAACCGCT
TTTTTGCACAACATGGGGGATCATGTAACTCGCCTTGATCGTTGGGAACCGGAGCTGAATGAAGCCATAC
CAAACGACGAGCGTGACACCACGATGCCTGTAGCAATGGCAACAACGTTGCGCAAACTATTAACTGGCGA
ACTACTTACTCTAGCTTCCCGGCAACAATTAATAGACTGGATGGAGGCGGATAAAGTTGCAGGACCACTT
CTGCGCTCGGCCCTTCCGGCTGGCTGGTTTATTGCTGATAAATCTGGAGCCGGTGAGCGTGGGTCTCGCG
GTATCATTGCAGCACTGGGGCCAGATGGTAAGCCCTCCCGTATCGTAGTTATCTACACGACGGGGAGTCA
GGCAACTATGGATGAACGAAATAGACAGATCGCTGAGATAGGTGCCTCACTGATTAAGCATTGGTAACTG
TCAGACCAAGTTTACTCATATATACTTTAGATTGATTTAAAACTTCATTTTTAATTTAAAAGGATCTAGG
TGAAGATCCTTTTTGATAATCTCATGACCAAAATCCCTTAACGTGAGTTTTCGTTCCACTGAGCGTCAGA
CCCCGTAGAAAAGATCAAAGGATCTTCTTGAGATCCTTTTTTTCTGCGCGTAATCTGCTGCTTGCAAACA
AAAAAACCACCGCTACCAGCGGTGGTTTGTTTGCCGGATCAAGAGCTACCAACTCTTTTTCCGAAGGTAA
CTGGCTTCAGCAGAGCGCAGATACCAAATACTGTTCTTCTAGTGTAGCCGTAGTTAGGCCACCACTTCAA
GAACTCTGTAGCACCGCCTACATACCTCGCTCTGCTAATCCTGTTACCAGTGGCTGCTGCCAGTGGCGAT
AAGTCGTGTCTTACCGGGTTGGACTCAAGACGATAGTTACCGGATAAGGCGCAGCGGTCGGGCTGAACGG
GGGGTTCGTGCACACAGCCCAGCTTGGAGCGAACGACCTACACCGAACTGAGATACCTACAGCGTGAGCT
ATGAGAAAGCGCCACGCTTCCCGAAGGGAGAAAGGCGGACAGGTATCCGGTAAGCGGCAGGGTCGGAACA
GGAGAGCGCACGAGGGAGCTTCCAGGGGGAAACGCCTGGTATCTTTATAGTCCTGTCGGGTTTCGCCACC
TCTGACTTGAGCGTCGATTTTTGTGATGCTCGTCAGGGGGGCGGAGCCTATGGAAAAACGCCAGCAACGC
GGCCTTTTTACGGTTCCTGGCCTTTTGCTGGCCTTTTGCTCACATGTTCTTTCCTGCGTTATCCCCTGAT
TCTGTGGATAACCGTATTACCGCCTTTGAGTGAGCTGATACCGCTCGCCGCAGCCGAACGACCGAGCGCA
GCGAGTCAGTGAGCGAGGAAGCGGAAGAGCGCCCAATACGCAAACCGCCTCTCCCCGCGCGTTGGCCGAT
TCATTAATGCAGCTGGCACGACAGGTTTCCCGACTGGAAAGCGGGCAGTGAGCGCAACGCAATTAATGTG
AGTTAGCTCACTCATTAGGCACCCCAGGCTTTACACTTTATGCTTCCGGCTCGTATGTTGTGTGGAATTG
TGAGCGGATAACAATTTCACACAGGAAACAGCTATGACCATGATTACGCCAAGCGCGCAATTAACCCTCA
CTAAAGGGAACAAAAGCTGGAGCTGCAAGC
Features (pLannotate 1.2.2; 31 found; start..end, strand, type, name):
      5..231     +  promoter       RSV promoter: Rous sarcoma virus enhancer/promoter
    232..412     +  LTR            5' LTR (truncated): truncated 5' long terminal repeat (LTR) from HIV-1
    459..584     +  misc_feature   HIV-1 Ψ: packaging signal of human immunodeficiency virus type 1
    568..931     +  CDS            HIV-1 gag (fragment): gag protein from human immunodeficiency virus 1; gag
   1077..1310    +  misc_feature   RRE: The Rev response element (RRE) of HIV-1 allows for Rev-dependent mRNA export from the nucleus to the cytoplasm.
   1687..1713    +  CDS            Rev (fragment): human immunodeficiency virus 1 (HIV-1) Rev protein; rev; enhances nuclear export of unspliced and incompletely spliced viral mRNAs
   1720..1743    +  promoter       SV40 promoter (fragment): SV40 early promoter
   1744..1815    +  promoter       SV40 promoter (fragment): SV40 enhancer and early promoter
   1839..1974    +  rep_origin     SV40 ori: SV40 origin of replication
   2020..2616    +  CDS            PuroR (fragment): puromycin N-acetyltransferase; pac from Streptomyces; confers resistance to puromycin
   2665..2782    +  misc_feature   cPPT/CTS: central polypurine tract and central termination sequence of HIV-1
   2847..2913    +  CDS            small t antigen (fragment): SV40 (simian virus 40) small t antigen
   2920..4098    +  promoter       EF-1α promoter: strong constitutive promoter for human elongation factor EF-1α
   4115..10303   +  CDS            NCOA6: NCOA6_HUMAN - Also known as AIB3, KIAA0181, RAP250, TRBP. Experimental evidence at protein level: Swiss-Prot protein existence level 1. Nuclear receptor coactivator that directly binds nuclear receptors and stimulates the transcriptional activities in a hormone- dependent fashion. Coactivates expression in an agonist- and AF2- dependent manner. Involved in the coactivation of different nuclear receptors, such as for steroids (GR and ERs), retinoids (RARs and RXRs), thyroid hormone (TRs), vitamin D3 (VDR) and prostanoids (PPARs). Probably functions as a general coactivator, rather than just a n
  10319..10372   +  promoter       U6 promoter (fragment): RNA polymerase III promoter for human U6 snRNA
  10414..11002   +  misc_feature   WPRE: woodchuck hepatitis virus posttranscriptional regulatory element
  11053..11072   +  misc_feature   cPPT/CTS (fragment): central polypurine tract and central termination sequence of HIV-1
  11074..11307   +  LTR            3' LTR (ΔU3): self-inactivating 3' long terminal repeat (LTR) from HIV-1
  11385..11506   +  polyA_signal   SV40 poly(A) signal: SV40 polyadenylation signal
  11546..11681   +  rep_origin     SV40 ori: SV40 origin of replication
  11702..11720   -  promoter       T7 promoter: promoter for bacteriophage T7 RNA polymerase
  11728..11883   +  CDS            lacZα (fragment): LacZα fragment of β-galactosidase; lacZ fragment
  11888..12316   +  rep_origin     f1 ori (sequence partly withheld): f1 bacteriophage origin of replication; arrow indicates direction of (+) strand synthesis
  12369..12473   +  promoter       AmpR promoter: bla
  12474..13334   +  CDS            AmpR: β-lactamase; bla; confers resistance to ampicillin, carbenicillin, and related antibiotics
  13505..14093   +  rep_origin     ori: high-copy-number ColE1/pMB1/pBR322/pUC origin of replication
  14276..14368   +  CDS            lacI (fragment): lac repressor; lacI; The lac repressor binds to the lac operator to inhibit transcription in E. coli. This inhibition can be relieved by adding lactose or isopropyl-β-D-thiogalactopyranoside (IPTG).
  14381..14402   +  protein_bind   CAP binding site: CAP binding activates transcription in the presence of cAMP. E. coli catabolite activator protein
  14417..14447   +  promoter       lac promoter: promoter for the E. coli lac operon
  14451..14473   +  protein_bind   lac operator (fragment): The lac repressor binds to the lac operator to inhibit transcription in E. coli. This inhibition can be relieved by adding lactose or isopropyl-β-D-thiogalactopyranoside (IPTG). lac repressor encoded by lacI
  14516..14534   +  promoter       T3 promoter: promoter for bacteriophage T3 RNA polymerase
