[The description below was written by a language model from this plasmid's Addgene catalogue record and pLannotate feature annotations shown in this document.]
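Description:
TFORF2116 is a lentiviral mammalian expression plasmid built on the pLX_TRC317 backbone, one member of a barcoded collection of transcription factor open reading frames. It carries human NCOA6, a nuclear receptor coactivator that binds hormone-activated nuclear receptors and stimulates their transcriptional activity. The roughly 6.2 kb coding sequence, which was made synthetically, sits directly downstream of the strong constitutive EF-1α promoter and is followed by a WPRE, which enhances transcript stability and expression. According to the catalogue entry, each construct in the collection also carries a unique 24-bp barcode. The feature table does not annotate it, so its exact position is not stated in the record. A short U6 promoter fragment between the ORF and the WPRE appears to be a backbone remnant rather than a functional cassette.

The viral framework is third-generation in layout. An RSV promoter fused to a truncated HIV-1 5' LTR drives genomic RNA production in packaging cells. It is followed by the Ψ packaging signal, a partial gag sequence, the RRE for Rev-dependent export, a cPPT/CTS element and a self-inactivating ΔU3 3' LTR. A separate SV40 promoter upstream of the EF-1α cassette drives puromycin N-acetyltransferase, allowing selection of transduced cells. In bacteria the plasmid is maintained by a high-copy ColE1/pUC origin with ampicillin resistance, and an f1 origin is also present. At about 14.6 kb with repeated LTR sequences, the plasmid is noted by the depositor as prone to recombination.

The construct is intended for NCOA6 overexpression, either individually or in pooled screens, where reading out the barcode identifies which factor each cell received, as in directed differentiation studies.
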