Addgene plasmid #144385: TFORF2116
Purpose: Lentiviral vector for overexpressing transcription factor ORFs with unique 24-bp barcodes. Barcodes facilitate identification of transcription factors in pooled screens.
Depositing lab: Feng Zhang. Depositing organization: Broad Institute. Publication: A transcription factor atlas of directed differentiation. Joung J, Ma S, Tay T, Geiger-Schuller KR, Kirchgatterer PC, Verdine VK, Guo B, Arias-Garcia MA, Allen WE, Singh A, Kuksenko O, Abudayyeh OO, Gootenberg JS, Fu Z, Macrae RK, Buenrostro JD, Regev A, Zhang F. Cell. 2023 Jan 5;186(1):209-229.e26. doi: 10.1016/j.cell.2022.11.026. PubMed 36608654.
Backbone
  Vector backbone: pLX_TRC317
  Backbone manufacturer: Broad Institute Genetic Perturbation Platform
  Backbone size w/o insert (bp): 8264
  Vector type: Mammalian Expression, Lentiviral
  Selectable markers: Puromycin
Growth in bacteria
  Bacterial resistance: Ampicillin, 100 μg/mL
  Growth temperature: 37°C
  Growth strain: NEB Stable
  Copy number: High Copy
Gene/Insert
  Gene/Insert name: NCOA6
  Species: H. sapiens (human)
  Insert size (bp): 6293
  Entrez Gene: NCOA6 (a.k.a. AIB3, ASC2, NRC, PRIP, RAP250, TRBP)
  Promoter: EF1a
  Cloning method: Unknown
  Sequencing primers: 5′ GGGTGGAGACTGAAGTTAGGCCAG; 3′ CACATAGCGTAAAAGGAGCAACATAG
Terms and licenses: Academic/Nonprofit Terms; Industry Terms: Not Available to Industry
Depositor comments: NM_014071,NM_001318240,ENST00000374796,ENST00000359003 . The transcription factor ORF portion of this plasmid was synthesized by Genewiz. Please test multiple small colonies in case of plasmid recombination. To make this collection available in a timely manner, a portion of this collection was not fully sequenced by Addgene. If an Addgene verified full plasmid sequence is not available, please contact us prior to placing an order to request the full sequence.
How to cite: TFORF2116 was a gift from Feng Zhang (Addgene plasmid # 144385 ; http://n2t.net/addgene:144385 ; RRID:Addgene_144385)
