>Addgene plasmid #144385 | TFORF2116 | depositor partial sequence | sequence record 285270 | Insert
ACCGCCACCATGGTTTTGGATGACCTTCCAAACTTAGAAGACATCTATACTTCCTTGTGTTCATCAACAA
TGGAAGACTCAGAGATGGATTTTGACTCTGGACTAGAAGATGATGACACAAAAAGTGATAGTATTTTGGA
GGATTCCACAATTTTTGTGGCCTTCAAAGGAAATATAGATGATAAAGACTTCAAATGGAAATTAGATGCA
ATATTGAAAAACGTGCCCAATTTGTTACACATGGAGTCCAGCAAGCTAAAAGTACAGAAGGTGGAGCCCT
GGAACAGCGTGCGTGTGACATTCAACATCCCCCGGGAAGCAGCGGAGCGGCTACGGATCCTTGCTCAGAG
CAACAACCAGCAGCTTCGGGATTTAGGGATTCTCTCCGTTCAGATTGAAGGGGAAGGTGCTATTAACCTG
GCTTTGGCTCAGAACCGAAGCCAAGATGTGAGAATGAATGGACCCATGGGAGCTGGAAATTCAGTTAGGA
TGGAGGCGGGATTTCCTATGGCAAGTGGTCCAGGAATAATAAGGATGAACAACCCTGCCACTGTTATGAT
ACCCCCGGGTGGAAATGTGTCATCTTCCATGATGGCACCAGGCCCCAATCCAGAGCTGCAGCCCAGGACT
CCTCGCCCTGCTTCTCAGTCAGATGCAATGGATCCACTCCTCTCTGGGCTCCATATACAGCAGCAAAGTC
ATCCCTCAGGATCTTTAGCTCCCCCACATCACCCAATGCAGCCTGTCTCTGTGAACAGACAAATGAACCC
AGCTAATTTTCCCCAGCTGCAGCAGCAGCAGCAACAACAACAACAGCAGCAGCAGCAGCAGCAGCAGCAA
CAACAGCAACAGCAGCAACAACAGTTGCAGGCAAGACCCCCACAGCAACATCAGCAGCAACAGCCACAGG
GAATTCGACCCCAGTTTACTGCCCCAACTCAGGTGCCTGTTCCTCCAGGCTGGAACCAGCTGCCTTCTGG
AGCCCTTCAACCTCCTCCAGCCCAGGGTTCTCTGGGCACAATGACTGCAAACCAAGGGTGGAAGAAGGCT
CCCTTGCCCGGCCCAATGCAACAGCAACTCCAGGCAAGACCATCCTTAGCCACGGTACAGACGCCTTCCC
ACCCTCCCCCTCCATATCCCTTTGGCAGCCAGCAAGCCTCACAAGCCCACACAAACTTTCCTCAGATGAG
CAACCCAGGCCAGTTCACAGCTCCTCAGATGAAGAGTTTGCAGGGAGGGCCCTCTAGGGTCCCAACTCCC
TTGCAGCAGCCCCACCTCACCAACAAGTCTCCTGCCTCCTCACCCTCCTCCTTCCAGCAGGGATCCCCTG
CATCCTCCCCAACGGTTAACCAAACTCAGCAGCAGATGGGACCAAGGCCACCTCAAAATAACCCACTTCC
CCAGGGATTTCAGCAGCCTGTCAGCTCTCCGGGTCGGAATCCTATGGTTCAACAGGGAAATGTGCCACCT
AACTTCATGGTGATGCAGCAGCAACCACCAAACCAGGGGCCACAGAGTTTACATCCAGGCCTAGGAGGAA
TGCCTAAACGCCTCCCACCTGGCTTCTCAGCAGGACAGGCCAATCCGAACTTTATGCAAGGTCAGGTGCC
TTCGACCACAGCAACCACCCCTGGGAATTCAGGAGCCCCTCAGCTGCAAGCAAATCAAAATGTCCAGCAT
GCAGGTGGTCAAGGAGCTGGTCCTCCTCAAAACCAGATGCAGGTGTCCCACGGGCCGCCAAATATGATGC
AGCCCAGCCTCATGGGAATTCATGGCAACATGAACAATCAGCAGGCTGGTACTTCTGGGGTTCCTCAAGT
GAACCTCAGCAACATGCAAGGCCAGCCCCAGCAGGGCCCACCATCTCAGCTGATGGGCATGCACCAGCAA
ATCGTGCCCTCCCAGGGCCAGATGGTCCAGCAACAAGGAACCTTGAACCCTCAGAACCCTATGATCCTTT
CAAGGGCCCAGCTTATGCCACAGGGCCAGATGATGGTGAACCCCCCGAGCCAAAATCTTGGGCCCTCGCC
CCAAAGGATGACCCCACCCAAGCAGATGCTTTCCCAGCAGGGCCCACAAATGATGGCGCCACATAACCAG
ATGATGGGGCCTCAGGGGCAGGTTTTGCTCCAACAGAACCCAATGATAGAGCAGATTATGACCAATCAAA
TGCAGGGGAATAAGCAGCAGTTTAACACTCAGAACCAGTCCAATGTCATGCCGGGACCAGCCCAGATAAT
GAGGGGACCAACTCCAAACATGCAAGGAAATATGGTGCAGTTTACGGGACAGATGTCAGGACAGATGCTG
CCCCAGCAAGGGCCTGTGAACAACAGTCCATCTCAGGTTATGGGCATTCAGGGACAGGTCCTGCGGCCAC
CAGGGCCCAGCCCACACATGGCCCAGCAGCATGGTGATCCTGCTACTACAGCAAATAACGATGTCAGTTT
ATCTCAGATGATGCCTGATGTTAGCATTCAACAAACCAACATGGTCCCCCCTCATGTGCAGGCCATGCAG
GGAAACAGTGCCTCGGGAAACCACTTCTCAGGCCATGGGATGTCTTTCAATGCACCTTTCAGTGGAGCTC
CCAATGGAAATCAGATGTCCTGTGGTCAAAATCCAGGCTTCCCAGTCAATAAGGATGTCACGCTAACGAG
CCCATTGTTGGTCAACTTATTGCAGAGTGACATATCTGCAGGCCATTTTGGGGTAAACAATAAGCAAAAT
AATACCAACGCAAATAAACCGAAGAAGAAGAAACCCCCTCGGAAGAAGAAAAATAGTCAGCAAGATCTAA
ACACCCCAGATACTCGCCCAGCTGGTCTGGAAGAGGCTGATCAGCCACCGTTGCCTGGAGAACAAGGAAT
TAACTTGGATAACTCAGGCCCTAAACTGCCAGAATTTTCAAACCGGCCACCAGGTTATCCTTCTCAACCA
GTTGAACAGAGGCCACTTCAGCAGATGCCTCCTCAACTCATGCAGCATGTGGCACCCCCACCACAGCCAC
CACAGCAGCAGCCACAGCCACAACTGCCTCAGCAGCAGCAGCCACCACCTCCCAGTCAGCCACAGTCTCA
GCAGCAGCAGCAGCAGCAGCAACAAATGATGATGATGCTCATGATGCAGCAGGATCCCAAATCAGTTAGG
CTTCCAGTCTCTCAAAATGTCCATCCTCCAAGGGGCCCCCTGAACCCCGACTCCCAGAGAATGCCCATGC
AACAGAGTGGCAGTGTGCCTGTCATGGTCAGTCTGCAAGGACCTGCCTCCGTGCCACCATCACCTGATAA
ACAAAGAATGCCAATGCCTGTGAATACTCCCTTGGGAAGCAATTCAAGGAAAATGGTCTATCAGGAGAGC
CCGCAGAATCCTTCCAGCTCGCCACTGGCGGAGATGGCCTCACTCCCTGAAGCAAGTGGCAGTGAAGCAC
CATCTGTCCCAGGAGGCCCAAACAACATGCCTTCACATGTAGTACTTCCCCAGAATCAGTTAATGATGAC
AGGGCCAAAACCTGGACCATCGCCCCTTTCAGCAACTCAAGGTGCAACTCCCCAGCAACCCCCTGTAAAT
TCCCTGCCCAGCTCTCACGGCCACCACTTCCCAAATGTGGCTGCGCCAACCCAGACATCTAGGCCCAAAA
CACCAAACAGAGCCAGCCCCAGACCCTATTATCCTCAGACACCCAACAACCGCCCTCCCAGCACAGAACC
TTCAGAAATCAGTCTGTCACCAGAAAGACTCAATGCCTCCATAGCAGGACTCTTCCCTCCACAGATTAAT
ATTCCTTTACCTCCTAGGCCAAATTTAAACAGGGGCTTTGATCAACAAGGCCTAAATCCAACAACTTTGA
AGGCCATCGGGCAAGCACCTTCAAATCTTACCATGAATCCTTCCAATTTTGCTACCCCACAAACTCACAA
ATTAGATTCTGTGGTAGTGAATTCTGGAAAGCAGTCTAATTCTGGAGCAACAAAACGGGCAAGTCCAAGC
AACAGTCGCAGGTCTAGTCCTGGGTCCAGTAGGAAAACCACTCCAAGCCCTGGGAGGCAAAATTCAAAAG
CCCCTAAACTTACTCTGGCCTCTCAGACAAATGCAGCCCTATTGCAGAATGTGGAGTTGCCGAGAAATGT
ATTGGTCAGTCCCACTCCTCTGGCCAATCCCCCTGTACCTGGGAGCTTTCCTAACAACAGTGGGCTGAAT
CCTCAGAATTCTACTGTGTCTGTGGCTGCAGTTGGGGGTGTTGTTGAGGATAACAAGGAGAGCTTGAATG
TGCCTCAGGACAGTGATTGCCAGAATTCCCAGAGTAGGAAGGAACAGGTAAACATTGAACTAAAAGCAGT
CCCTGCCCAAGAAGTTAAAATGGTTGTCCCTGAAGATCAGTCCAAAAAGGATGGGCAGCCTTCGGATCCT
AACAAACTTCCCAGTGTCGAAGAGAACAAAAATTTGGTGTCTCCTGCTATGAGGGAAGCACCAACATCGT
TAAGTCAACTTCTTGACAACTCTGGAGCTCCCAATGTGACAATTAAACCCCCTGGGCTTACAGATCTGGA
AGTAACACCTCCAGTAGTTTCTGGGGAGGACCTCAAAAAAGCATCTGTCATTCCCACACTGCAGGATCTG
TCTTCTTCTAAAGAACCTTCTAATTCCCTAAACTTACCTCACAGTAATGAGCTGTGTTCATCCCTTGTGC
ATCCCGAATTGAGTGAGGTCAGTTCTAACGTTGCACCAAGCATCCCTCCAGTAATGTCAAGACCTGTTAG
CTCTTCCTCCATTTCCACTCCCTTGCCCCCAAATCAAATAACTGTATTTGTCACTTCCAATCCCATCACA
ACTTCAGCTAACACATCAGCAGCTTTGCCAACTCACTTGCAGTCTGCATTGATGTCAACAGTTGTCACAA
TGCCCAATGCGGGTAGCAAGGTTATGGTTTCTGAGGGACAGTCAGCTGCTCAGTCTAATGCCCGGCCTCA
GTTCATTACACCTGTCTTTATCAATTCATCCTCAATAATTCAGGTTATGAAAGGATCACAGCCAAGCACA
ATTCCTGCAGCCCCACTGACAACCAACTCTGGCCTGATGCCTCCCTCTGTTGCAGTTGTTGGCCCTTTAC
ACATACCTCAGAACATAAAATTTTCTTCTGCTCCTGTACCGCCTAATGCCCTCTCCAGTAGTCCTGCTCC
AAACATCCAGACAGGTCGACCTTTGGTCCTTAGCTCACGAGCCACCCCTGTTCAGCTTCCTTCCCCTCCT
TGTACGTCTTCTCCAGTTGTCCCTTCTCATCCCCCTGTGCAGCAAGTGAAAGAATTGAATCCAGATGAGG
CTAGCCCTCAGGTGAACACCTCAGCAGATCAGAACACTCTTCCCTCTTCACAGTCAACCACAATGGTTTC
TCCCCTTTTGACCAATAGTCCAGGGTCCTCTGGCAACCGGCGAAGCCCAGTCTCGTCTAGTAAGGGCAAA
GGAAAAGTGGACAAAATTGGCCAAATTTTGTTGACCAAGGCATGTAAGAAAGTTACAGGCTCTCTTGAGA
AAGGGGAAGAACAATATGGTGCAGATGGAGAGACTGAAGGCCAAGGGCTAGACACCACAGCTCCGGGGCT
CATGGGAACAGAGCAGTTATCCACAGAGCTGGACAGTAAAACCCCAACGCCCCCAGCACCCACTCTGCTA
AAAATGACCTCTAGCCCTGTGGGCCCGGGCACTGCCTCAGCAGGACCCAGCTTACCTGGCGGTGCTCTCC
CCACCAGTGTACGCTCGATAGTAACCACTCTGGTACCCTCCGAGCTCATCTCCGCCGTACCGACCACAAA
AAGCAATCATGGTGGCATAGCATCTGAGTCACTTGCGGGTGGCCTAGTGGAGGAGAAGGTGGGATCCCAT
CCAGAACTTCTACCCAGCATAGCCCCGTCGCAGAATTTAGTCTCAAAGGAAACTTCAACCACAGCACTGC
AGGCCTCTGTTGCCAGACCAGAGCTGGAGGTAAATGCTGCCATAGTCTCTGGACAAAGCAGTGAGCCCAA
AGAGATAGTTGAAAAGTCCAAAATCCCAGGCCGAAGAAACTCCCGAACTGAAGAGCCAACTGTGGCCTCT
GAAAGTGTGGAAAATGGACATCGTAAACGATCTTCTCGACCTGCTTCAGCCTCCAGCTCTACTAAAGACA
TAACCAGTGCGGTGCAATCCAAGCGAAGAAAATCCAAGTAGTAATGAACTAGTCCGTAACTTGAAAGTAT
TTCGATTTCTTGGCTTTATATATCTTGTGGAAAGGACGACGCAGTAGAGTTAAAGCCTACAGC
