>Addgene plasmid #144385 | TFORF2116 | depositor partial sequence | sequence record 285271 | Barcode
CGCAGTAGAGTTAAAGCCTACAGC
